>Addgene plasmid #136332 | pLENTI_Hu_ECT2(T327D) | addgene full sequence | sequence record 270406 | Addgene NGS Result
GTTCTTTCCTGCGTTATCCCCTGATTCTGTGGATAACCGTATTACCGCCTTTGAGTGAGCTGATACCGCT
CGCCGCAGCCGAACGACCGAGCGCAGCGAGTCAGTGAGCGAGGAAGCGGAAGAGCGCCCAATACGCAAAC
CGCCTCTCCCCGCGCGTTGGCCGATTCATTAATGCAGCTGGCACGACAGGTTTCCCGACTGGAAAGCGGG
CAGTGAGCGCAACGCAATTAATGTGAGTTAGCTCACTCATTAGGCACCCCAGGCTTTACACTTTATGCTT
CCGGCTCGTATGTTGTGTGGAATTGTGAGCGGATAACAATTTCACACAGGAAACAGCTATGACCATGATT
ACGCCAAGCGCGCAATTAACCCTCACTAAAGGGAACAAAAGCTGGAGCTGCAAGCTTAATGTAGTCTTAT
GCAATACTCTTGTAGTCTTGCAACATGGTAACGATGAGTTAGCAACATGCCTTACAAGGAGAGAAAAAGC
ACCGTGCATGCCGATTGGTGGAAGTAAGGTGGTACGATCGTGCCTTATTAGGAAGGCAACAGACGGGTCT
GACATGGATTGGACGAACCACTGAATTGCCGCATTGCAGAGATATTGTATTTAAGTGCCTAGCTCGATAC
ATAAACGGGTCTCTCTGGTTAGACCAGATCTGAGCCTGGGAGCTCTCTGGCTAACTAGGGAACCCACTGC
TTAAGCCTCAATAAAGCTTGCCTTGAGTGCTTCAAGTAGTGTGTGCCCGTCTGTTGTGTGACTCTGGTAA
CTAGAGATCCCTCAGACCCTTTTAGTCAGTGTGGAAAATCTCTAGCAGTGGCGCCCGAACAGGGACTTGA
AAGCGAAAGGGAAACCAGAGGAGCTCTCTCGACGCAGGACTCGGCTTGCTGAAGCGCGCACGGCAAGAGG
CGAGGGGCGGCGACTGGTGAGTACGCCAAAAATTTTGACTAGCGGAGGCTAGAAGGAGAGAGATGGGTGC
GAGAGCGTCAGTATTAAGCGGGGGAGAATTAGATCGCGATGGGAAAAAATTCGGTTAAGGCCAGGGGGAA
AGAAAAAATATAAATTAAAACATATAGTATGGGCAAGCAGGGAGCTAGAACGATTCGCAGTTAATCCTGG
CCTGTTAGAAACATCAGAAGGCTGTAGACAAATACTGGGACAGCTACAACCATCCCTTCAGACAGGATCA
GAAGAACTTAGATCATTATATAATACAGTAGCAACCCTCTATTGTGTGCATCAAAGGATAGAGATAAAAG
ACACCAAGGAAGCTTTAGACAAGATAGAGGAAGAGCAAAACAAAAGTAAGACCACCGCACAGCAAGCGGC
CGCTGATCTTCAGACCTGGAGGAGGAGATATGAGGGACAATTGGAGAAGTGAATTATATAAATATAAAGT
AGTAAAAATTGAACCATTAGGAGTAGCACCCACCAAGGCAAAGAGAAGAGTGGTGCAGAGAGAAAAAAGA
GCAGTGGGAATAGGAGCTTTGTTCCTTGGGTTCTTGGGAGCAGCAGGAAGCACTATGGGCGCAGCGTCAA
TGACGCTGACGGTACAGGCCAGACAATTATTGTCTGGTATAGTGCAGCAGCAGAACAATTTGCTGAGGGC
TATTGAGGCGCAACAGCATCTGTTGCAACTCACAGTCTGGGGCATCAAGCAGCTCCAGGCAAGAATCCTG
GCTGTGGAAAGATACCTAAAGGATCAACAGCTCCTGGGGATTTGGGGTTGCTCTGGAAAACTCATTTGCA
CCACTGCTGTGCCTTGGAATGCTAGTTGGAGTAATAAATCTCTGGAACAGATTTGGAATCACACGACCTG
GATGGAGTGGGACAGAGAAATTAACAATTACACAAGCTTAATACACTCCTTAATTGAAGAATCGCAAAAC
CAGCAAGAAAAGAATGAACAAGAATTATTGGAATTAGATAAATGGGCAAGTTTGTGGAATTGGTTTAACA
TAACAAATTGGCTGTGGTATATAAAATTATTCATAATGATAGTAGGAGGCTTGGTAGGTTTAAGAATAGT
TTTTGCTGTACTTTCTATAGTGAATAGAGTTAGGCAGGGATATTCACCATTATCGTTTCAGACCCACCTC
CCAACCCCGAGGGGACCCGACAGGCCCGAAGGAATAGAAGAAGAAGGTGGAGAGAGAGACAGAGACAGAT
CCATTCGATTAGTGAACGGATCTCGACGGTATCGGTTAACTTTTAAAAGAAAAGGGGGGATTGGGGGGTA
CAGTGCAGGGGAAAGAATAGTAGACATAATAGCAACAGACATACAAACTAAAGAATTACAAAAACAAATT
ACAAAATTCAAAATTTTATCGATAAGCTTGGGAGTTCCGCGTTACATAACTTACGGTAAATGGCCCGCCT
GGCTGACCGCCCAACGACCCCCGCCCATTGACGTCAATAATGACGTATGTTCCCATAGTAACGCCAATAG
GGACTTTCCATTGACGTCAATGGGTGGAGTATTTACGGTAAACTGCCCACTTGGCAGTACATCAAGTGTA
TCATATGCCAAGTACGCCCCCTATTGACGTCAATGACGGTAAATGGCCCGCCTGGCATTATGCCCAGTAC
ATGACCTTATGGGACTTTCCTACTTGGCAGTACATCTACGTATTAGTCATCGCTATTACCATGGTGATGC
GGTTTTGGCAGTACATCAATGGGCGTGGATAGCGGTTTGACTCACGGGGATTTCCAAGTCTCCACCCCAT
TGACGTCAATGGGAGTTTGTTTTGGCACCAAAATCAACGGGACTTTCCAAAATGTCGTAACAACTCCGCC
CCATTGACGCAAATGGGCGGTAGGCGTGTACGGTGGGAGGTCTATATAAGCAGAGCTCGTTTAGTGAACC
GTCAGATCGCCTGGAGACGCCATCCACGCTGTTTTGACCTCCATAGAAGACACCGACTCTAGTCCAGTGT
GGTGGAATTCTGCAGATATCAACAAGTTTGTACAAAAAAGCAGGCTCCGCGGCCGCCCCCTTCACCATGG
CTGAAAATAGTGTATTAACATCCACTACTGGGAGGACTAGCTTGGCAGACTCTTCCATTTTTGATTCTAA
AGTTACTGAGATTTCCAAGGAAAACTTACTTATTGGATCTACTTCATATGTAGAAGAGATGCCTCAGATT
GAAACAAGAGTGATATTGGTTCAAGAAGCTGGAAAACAAGAAGAACTTATAAAAGCCTTAAAGGACATTA
AAGTGGGCTTTGTAAAGATGGAGTCAGTGGAAGAATTTGAAGGTTTGGATTCTCCGGAATTTGAAAATGT
ATTTGTAGTCACGGACTTTCAGGATTCTGTCTTTAATGACCTCTACAAGGCTGATTGTAGAGTTATTGGA
CCACCCGTGGTGCTGAATTGTTCACAAAAAGGAGAGCCTTTGCCATTTTCATGTCGCCCGTTGTATTGTA
CAAGTATGATGAATCTAGTACTATGCTTTACTGGATTTAGGAAAAAAGAAGAACTAGTCAGGTTGGTGAC
ATTGGTCCATCACATGGGTGGAGTTATTCGAAAAGACTTTAATTCAAAAGTTACACATTTGGTGGCAAAT
TGTACACAAGGAGAAAAATTCAGGGTTGCTGTGAGTCTAGGTACTCCAATTATGAAGCCAGAATGGATTT
ATAAAGCTTGGGAAAGGCGGAATGAACAGGATTTCTATGCAGCAGTTGATGACTTTAGAAATGAATTTAA
AGTTCCTCCATTTCAAGATTGTATTTTAAGTTTCCTGGGATTTTCAGATGAAGAGAAAACCAATATGGAA
GAAATGACTGAAATGCAAGGAGGTAAATATTTACCGCTTGGAGATGAAAGATGCACTCACCTTGTAGTTG
AAGAGAATATAGTAAAAGATCTTCCCTTTGAACCTTCAAAGAAACTTTATGTTGTCAAGCAAGAGTGGTT
CTGGGGAAGCATTCAAATGGATGCCCGAGCTGGAGAAACTATGTATTTATATGAAAAGGCAAATGATCCT
GAGCTCAAGAAATCAGTGTCAATGCTTTCTCTAAATACCCCTAACAGCAATCGCAAACGACGTCGTTTAA
AAGAAACACTTGCTCAGCTTTCAAGAGAGACAGACGTGTCACCATTTCCACCCCGTAAGCGCCCATCAGC
TGAGCATTCCCTTTCCATAGGGTCACTCCTAGATATCTCCAACACACCAGAGTCTAGCATTAACTATGGA
GACACCCCAAAGTCTTGTACTAAGTCTTCTAAAAGCTCCACTCCAGTTCCTTCAAAGCAGTCAGCAAGGT
GGCAAGTTGCAAAAGAGCTTTATCAAACTGAAAGTAATTATGTTAATATATTGGCAACAATTATTCAGTT
ATTTCAAGTACCATTGGAAGAGGAAGGACAACGTGGTGGACCTATCCTTGCACCAGAGGAGATTAAGACT
ATTTTTGGTAGCATCCCAGATATCTTTGATGTACACACTAAGATAAAGGATGATCTTGAAGACCTTATAG
TTAATTGGGATGAGAGCAAAAGCATTGGTGACATTTTTCTGAAATATTCAAAAGATTTGGTAAAAACCTA
CCCTCCCTTTGTAAACTTCTTTGAAATGAGCAAGGAAACAATTATTAAATGTGAAAAACAGAAACCAAGA
TTTCATGCTTTTCTCAAGATAAACCAAGCAAAACCAGAATGTGGACGGCAGAGCCTTGTTGAACTTCTTA
TCCGACCAGTACAGAGGTTACCCAGTGTTGCATTACTTTTAAATGATCTTAAGAAGCATACAGCTGATGA
AAATCCAGACAAAAGCACTTTAGAAAAAGCTATTGGATCACTGAAGGAAGTAATGACGCATATTAATGAG
GATAAGAGAAAAACAGAAGCTCAAAAGCAAATTTTTGATGTTGTTTATGAAGTAGATGGATGCCCAGCTA
ATCTTTTATCTTCTCACCGAAGCTTAGTACAGCGGGTTGAAACAATTTCTCTAGGTGAGCACCCCTGTGA
CAGAGGAGAACAAGTAACTCTCTTCCTCTTCAATGATTGCCTAGAGATAGCAAGAAAACGGCACAAGGTT
ATTGGCACTTTTAGGAGTCCTCATGGCCAAACCCGACCCCCAGCTTCTCTTAAGCATATTCACCTAATGC
CTCTTTCTCAGATTAAGAAGGTATTGGACATAAGAGAGACAGAAGATTGCCATAATGCTTTTGCCTTGCT
TGTGAGGCCACCAACAGAGCAGGCAAATGTGCTACTCAGTTTCCAGATGACATCAGATGAACTTCCAAAA
GAAAACTGGCTAAAGATGCTGTGTCGACATGTAGCTAACACCATTTGTAAAGCAGATGCTGAGAATCTTA
TTTATACTGCTGATCCAGAATCCTTTGAAGTAAATACAAAAGATATGGACAGTACATTGAGTAGAGCATC
AAGAGCAATAAAAAAGACTTCAAAAAAGGTTACAAGAGCATTCTCTTTCTCCAAAACTCCAAAAAGAGCT
CTTCGAAGGGCTCTTATGACATCCCACGGCTCAGTGGAGGGAAGAAGTCCTTCCAGCAATGATAAGCATG
TAATGAGTCGTCTTTCTAGCACATCATCATTAGCAGGTATCCCTTCTCCCTCCCTTGTCAGCCTTCCTTC
CTTCTTTGAAAGGAGAAGTCATACGTTAAGTAGATCTACAACTCATTTGATAAAGGGTGGGCGCGCCGAC
CCAGCTTTCTTGTACAAAGTGGTTGATATCCAGCACAGTGGCGGCCGCTCGACAATCAACCTCTGGATTA
CAAAATTTGTGAAAGATTGACTGGTATTCTTAACTATGTTGCTCCTTTTACGCTATGTGGATACGCTGCT
TTAATGCCTTTGTATCATGCTATTGCTTCCCGTATGGCTTTCATTTTCTCCTCCTTGTATAAATCCTGGT
TGCTGTCTCTTTATGAGGAGTTGTGGCCCGTTGTCAGGCAACGTGGCGTGGTGTGCACTGTGTTTGCTGA
CGCAACCCCCACTGGTTGGGGCATTGCCACCACCTGTCAGCTCCTTTCCGGGACTTTCGCTTTCCCCCTC
CCTATTGCCACGGCGGAACTCATCGCCGCCTGCCTTGCCCGCTGCTGGACAGGGGCTCGGCTGTTGGGCA
CTGACAATTCCGTGGTGTTGTCGGGGAAGCTGACGTCCTTTCCATGGCTGCTCGCCTGTGTTGCCACCTG
GATTCTGCGCGGGACGTCCTTCTGCTACGTCCCTTCGGCCCTCAATCCAGCGGACCTTCCTTCCCGCGGC
CTGCTGCCGGCTCTGCGGCCTCTTCCGCGTCTTCGCCTTCGCCCTCAGACGAGTCGGATCTCCCTTTGGG
CCGCCTCCCCGCCTGGAATTCTACCGGGTAGGGGAGGCGCTTTTCCCAAGGCAGTCTGGAGCATGCGCTT
TAGCAGCCCCGCTGGGCACTTGGCGCTACACAAGTGGCCTCTGGCCTCGCACACATTCCACATCCACCGG
TAGGCGCCAACCGGCTCCGTTCTTTGGTGGCCCCTTCGCGCCACCTTCTACTCCTCCCCTAGTCAGGAAG
TTCCCCCCCGCCCCGCAGCTCGCGTCGTGCAGGACGTGACAAATGGAAGTAGCACGTCTCACTAGTCTCG
TGCAGATGGACAGCACCGCTGAGCAATGGAAGCGGGTAGGCCTTTGGGGCAGCGGCCAATAGCAGCTTTG
CTCCTTCGCTTTCTGGGCTCAGAGGCTGGGAAGGGGTGGGTCCGGGGGCGGGCTCAGGGGCGGGCTCAGG
GGCGGGGCGGGCGCCCGAAGGTCCTCCGGAGGCCCGGCATTCTGCACGCTTCAAAAGCGCACGTCTGCCG
CGCTGTTCTCCTCTTCCTCATCTCCGGGCCTTTCGACCTGCAGCCCAAGCTTACCATGACCGAGTACAAG
CCCACGGTGCGCCTCGCCACCCGCGACGACGTCCCCAGGGCCGTACGCACCCTCGCCGCCGCGTTCGCCG
ACTACCCCGCCACGCGCCACACCGTCGATCCGGACCGCCACATCGAGCGGGTCACCGAGCTGCAAGAACT
CTTCCTCACGCGCGTCGGGCTCGACATCGGCAAGGTGTGGGTCGCGGACGACGGCGCCGCGGTGGCGGTC
TGGACCACGCCGGAGAGCGTCGAAGCGGGGGCGGTGTTCGCCGAGATCGGCCCGCGCATGGCCGAGTTGA
GCGGTTCCCGGCTGGCCGCGCAGCAACAGATGGAAGGCCTCCTGGCGCCGCACCGGCCCAAGGAGCCCGC
GTGGTTCCTGGCCACCGTCGGCGTCTCGCCCGACCACCAGGGCAAGGGTCTGGGCAGCGCCGTCGTGCTC
CCCGGAGTGGAGGCGGCCGAGCGCGCCGGGGTGCCCGCCTTCCTGGAGACCTCCGCGCCCCGCAACCTCC
CCTTCTACGAGCGGCTCGGCTTCACCGTCACCGCCGACGTCGAGGTGCCCGAAGGACCGCGCACCTGGTG
CATGACCCGCAAGCCCGGTGCCTGACGCCCGCCCCACGACCCGCAGCGCCCGACCGAAAGGAGCGCACGA
CCCCATGCATCTCGAGGGCCCGGTACCTTTAAGACCAATGACTTACAAGGCAGCTGTAGATCTTAGCCAC
TTTTTAAAAGAAAAGGGGGGACTGGAAGGGCTAGCTCACTCCCAACGAAGACAAGATCTGCTTTTTGCTT
GTACTGGGTCTCTCTGGTTAGACCAGATCTGAGCCTGGGAGCTCTCTGGCTAACTAGGGAACCCACTGCT
TAAGCCTCAATAAAGCTTGCCTTGAGTGCTTCAAGTAGTGTGTGCCCGTCTGTTGTGTGACTCTGGTAAC
TAGAGATCCCTCAGACCCTTTTAGTCAGTGTGGAAAATCTCTAGCAGTAGTAGTTCATGTCATCTTATTA
TTCAGTATTTATAACTTGCAAAGAAATGAATATCAGAGAGTGAGAGGAACTTGTTTATTGCAGCTTATAA
TGGTTACAAATAAAGCAATAGCATCACAAATTTCACAAATAAAGCATTTTTTTCACTGCATTCTAGTTGT
GGTTTGTCCAAACTCATCAATGTATCTTATCATGTCTGGCTCTAGCTATCCCGCCCCTAACTCCGCCCAT
CCCGCCCCTAACTCCGCCCAGTTCCGCCCATTCTCCGCCCCATGGCTGACTAATTTTTTTTATTTATGCA
GAGGCCGAGGCCGCCTCGGCCTCTGAGCTATTCCAGAAGTAGTGAGGAGGCTTTTTTGGAGGCCTAGGGA
CGTACCCAATTCGCCCTATAGTGAGTCGTATTACGCGCGCTCACTGGCCGTCGTTTTACAACGTCGTGAC
TGGGAAAACCCTGGCGTTACCCAACTTAATCGCCTTGCAGCACATCCCCCTTTCGCCAGCTGGCGTAATA
GCGAAGAGGCCCGCACCGATCGCCCTTCCCAACAGTTGCGCAGCCTGAATGGCGAATGGG
[124 nt withheld, positions 8391-8514]
C
[91 nt withheld, positions 8516-8606]
A
[49 nt withheld, positions 8608-8656]
CCTTTGACGTTGGAGTCCACGTTCTTT
[37 nt withheld, positions 8684-8720]
ACCCTATCTCGGTCTATTCTTTTGATTTATAAGGGATTTTGCCGATTTCGGCCTATTGGTTAAAAAATGA
GCTGATTTAACAAAAATTTAACGCGAATTTTAACAAAATATTAACGCTTACAATTTAGGTGGCACTTTTC
GGGGAAATGTGCGCGGAACCCCTATTTGTTTATTTTTCTAAATACATTCAAATATGTATCCGCTCATGAG
ACAATAACCCTGATAAATGCTTCAATAATATTGAAAAAGGAAGAGTATGAGTATTCAACATTTCCGTGTC
GCCCTTATTCCCTTTTTTGCGGCATTTTGCCTTCCTGTTTTTGCTCACCCAGAAACGCTGGTGAAAGTAA
AAGATGCTGAAGATCAGTTGGGTGCACGAGTGGGTTACATCGAACTGGATCTCAACAGCGGTAAGATCCT
TGAGAGTTTTCGCCCCGAAGAACGTTTTCCAATGATGAGCACTTTTAAAGTTCTGCTATGTGGCGCGGTA
TTATCCCGTATTGACGCCGGGCAAGAGCAACTCGGTCGCCGCATACACTATTCTCAGAATGACTTGGTTG
AGTACTCACCAGTCACAGAAAAGCATCTTACGGATGGCATGACAGTAAGAGAATTATGCAGTGCTGCCAT
AACCATGAGTGATAACACTGCGGCCAACTTACTTCTGACAACGATCGGAGGACCGAAGGAGCTAACCGCT
TTTTTGCACAACATGGGGGATCATGTAACTCGCCTTGATCGTTGGGAACCGGAGCTGAATGAAGCCATAC
CAAACGACGAGCGTGACACCACGATGCCTGTAGCAATGGCAACAACGTTGCGCAAACTATTAACTGGCGA
ACTACTTACTCTAGCTTCCCGGCAACAATTAATAGACTGGATGGAGGCGGATAAAGTTGCAGGACCACTT
CTGCGCTCGGCCCTTCCGGCTGGCTGGTTTATTGCTGATAAATCTGGAGCCGGTGAGCGTGGGTCTCGCG
GTATCATTGCAGCACTGGGGCCAGATGGTAAGCCCTCCCGTATCGTAGTTATCTACACGACGGGGAGTCA
GGCAACTATGGATGAACGAAATAGACAGATCGCTGAGATAGGTGCCTCACTGATTAAGCATTGGTAACTG
TCAGACCAAGTTTACTCATATATACTTTAGATTGATTTAAAACTTCATTTTTAATTTAAAAGGATCTAGG
TGAAGATCCTTTTTGATAATCTCATGACCAAAATCCCTTAACGTGAGTTTTCGTTCCACTGAGCGTCAGA
CCCCGTAGAAAAGATCAAAGGATCTTCTTGAGATCCTTTTTTTCTGCGCGTAATCTGCTGCTTGCAAACA
AAAAAACCACCGCTACCAGCGGTGGTTTGTTTGCCGGATCAAGAGCTACCAACTCTTTTTCCGAAGGTAA
CTGGCTTCAGCAGAGCGCAGATACCAAATACTGTTCTTCTAGTGTAGCCGTAGTTAGGCCACCACTTCAA
GAACTCTGTAGCACCGCCTACATACCTCGCTCTGCTAATCCTGTTACCAGTGGCTGCTGCCAGTGGCGAT
AAGTCGTGTCTTACCGGGTTGGACTCAAGACGATAGTTACCGGATAAGGCGCAGCGGTCGGGCTGAACGG
GGGGTTCGTGCACACAGCCCAGCTTGGAGCGAACGACCTACACCGAACTGAGATACCTACAGCGTGAGCT
ATGAGAAAGCGCCACGCTTCCCGAAGGGAGAAAGGCGGACAGGTATCCGGTAAGCGGCAGGGTCGGAACA
GGAGAGCGCACGAGGGAGCTTCCAGGGGGAAACGCCTGGTATCTTTATAGTCCTGTCGGGTTTCGCCACC
TCTGACTTGAGCGTCGATTTTTGTGATGCTCGTCAGGGGGGCGGAGCCTATGGAAAAACGCCAGCAACGC
GGCCTTTTTACGGTTCCTGGCCTTTTGCTGGCCTTTTGCTCACAT
Features (pLannotate 1.2.2; 31 found; start..end, strand, type, name):
      1..122     +  rep_origin     RSF ori (fragment): Plasmids containing the RSF 1030 origin of replication can be propagated in E. coli cells that contain additional plasmids with compatible origins.
    124..216     +  CDS            lacI (fragment): lac repressor; lacI; The lac repressor binds to the lac operator to inhibit transcription in E. coli. This inhibition can be relieved by adding lactose or isopropyl-β-D-thiogalactopyranoside (IPTG).
    229..250     +  protein_bind   CAP binding site: CAP binding activates transcription in the presence of cAMP. E. coli catabolite activator protein
    265..295     +  promoter       lac promoter: promoter for the E. coli lac operon
    299..321     +  protein_bind   lac operator (fragment): The lac repressor binds to the lac operator to inhibit transcription in E. coli. This inhibition can be relieved by adding lactose or isopropyl-β-D-thiogalactopyranoside (IPTG). lac repressor encoded by lacI
    364..382     +  promoter       T3 promoter: promoter for bacteriophage T3 RNA polymerase
    410..636     +  promoter       RSV promoter: Rous sarcoma virus enhancer/promoter
    637..817     +  LTR            5' LTR (truncated): truncated 5' long terminal repeat (LTR) from HIV-1
    864..989     +  misc_feature   HIV-1 Ψ: packaging signal of human immunodeficiency virus type 1
    973..1336    +  CDS            HIV-1 gag (fragment): gag protein from human immunodeficiency virus 1; gag
   1482..1715    +  misc_feature   RRE: The Rev response element (RRE) of HIV-1 allows for Rev-dependent mRNA export from the nucleus to the cytoplasm.
   2092..2192    +  CDS            Rev (fragment): human immunodeficiency virus 1 (HIV-1) Rev protein; rev; enhances nuclear export of unspliced and incompletely spliced viral mRNAs
   2211..2327    +  misc_feature   cPPT/CTS: central polypurine tract and central termination sequence of HIV-1
   2350..2653    +  enhancer       CMV enhancer: human cytomegalovirus immediate early enhancer
   2654..2857    +  promoter       CMV promoter: human cytomegalovirus (CMV) immediate early promoter
   2962..2986    +  protein_bind   attB1: mutant version of attB; recombination site for the Gateway® BP reaction BP Clonase™
   3007..5652    +  CDS            ECT2: ECT2_HUMAN - Experimental evidence at protein level: Swiss-Prot protein existence level 1. Guanine nucleotide exchange factor (GEF) that catalyzes the exchange of GDP for GTP. Promotes guanine nucleotide exchange on the Rho family members of small GTPases, like RHOA, RHOC, RAC1 and CDC42. Required for signal transduction pathways involved in the regulation of cytokinesis. Component of the centralspindlin complex that serves as a microtubule-dependent and Rho-mediated signaling required for the myosin contractile ring formation during the cell cycle cytokinesis. Regulates the translocation of R
   5669..5693    -  protein_bind   attB2: mutant version of attB; recombination site for the Gateway® BP reaction BP Clonase™
   5724..6312    +  misc_feature   WPRE: woodchuck hepatitis virus posttranscriptional regulatory element
   6326..6825    +  promoter       PGK promoter: mouse phosphoglycerate kinase 1 promoter
   6846..7445    +  CDS            PuroR: puromycin N-acetyltransferase; pac from Streptomyces alboniger; confers resistance to puromycin
   7513..7650    +  CDS            nef (fragment): NEF_HV1LA - Experimental evidence at protein level: Swiss-Prot protein existence level 1. Extracellular Nef protein targets CD4(+) T-lymphocytes for apoptosis by interacting with CXCR4 surface receptors. From Human immunodeficiency virus type 1 group M subtype B (isolate Lai) (HIV-1).
   7636..7816    +  LTR            5' LTR (truncated): truncated 5' long terminal repeat (LTR) from HIV-1
   7888..8009    +  polyA_signal   SV40 poly(A) signal: SV40 polyadenylation signal
   8049..8184    +  rep_origin     SV40 ori: SV40 origin of replication
   8205..8223    -  promoter       T7 promoter: promoter for bacteriophage T7 RNA polymerase
   8231..8386    +  CDS            lacZα (fragment): LacZα fragment of β-galactosidase; lacZ fragment
   8391..8819    +  rep_origin     f1 ori (sequence partly withheld): f1 bacteriophage origin of replication; arrow indicates direction of (+) strand synthesis
   8872..8976    +  promoter       AmpR promoter: bla
   8977..9837    +  CDS            AmpR: β-lactamase; bla; confers resistance to ampicillin, carbenicillin, and related antibiotics
  10008..10596   +  rep_origin     ori: high-copy-number ColE1/pMB1/pBR322/pUC origin of replication
