[The description below was written by a language model from this plasmid's Addgene catalogue record and pLannotate feature annotations shown in this document.]
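Description:
pLENTI_Hu_ECT2(T327D) is a lentiviral mammalian expression plasmid of about 10.7 kb, built on the pLENTI_CMV_Puro_DEST Gateway destination backbone. It carries human ECT2 (also known as ARHGEF31) with a T327D substitution. In bacteria it replicates from a high-copy ColE1/pUC-type origin and is selected with ampicillin through the bla gene. The backbone also contains an f1 origin, an SV40 origin, and leftover lac/lacZα and T3/T7 promoter sequences. The short RSF ori and lacI matches in the annotation are only fragments and are probably not functional parts.

The viral transfer cassette has an RSV promoter driving a truncated HIV-1 5' LTR, which allows Tat-independent production of genomic RNA. This is followed by the Ψ packaging signal with a partial gag sequence, the RRE for Rev-dependent nuclear export, and the cPPT/CTS element, which aids nuclear import of the reverse-transcribed genome. The downstream LTR is also annotated as truncated and is followed by an SV40 polyadenylation signal.

Within this frame, the CMV enhancer/promoter drives the ECT2 open reading frame. The ORF is flanked by attB1 and attB2 sites left by Gateway recombination, and no epitope tag or reporter is annotated. A WPRE downstream of the insert enhances transcript stability and expression. A separate mouse PGK promoter drives puromycin N-acetyltransferase, so transduced cells can be selected with puromycin.

ECT2 is a guanine nucleotide exchange factor for Rho-family GTPases such as RHOA, and it is involved in cytokinesis and contractile ring formation. Replacing threonine with aspartate is commonly done to mimic phosphorylation, but the record does not state the rationale for this mutation. The stated use is lentiviral expression of this ECT2 mutant in mammalian cells.
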