Addgene plasmid #136332: pLENTI_Hu_ECT2(T327D)
Purpose: Lentiviral expression of human ECT2_T327D
Depositing lab: Guillermo de Cárcer & Marcos Malumbres. Depositing organization: Centro Nacional de Investigaciones Oncologicas (CNIO). Publication: Plk1 regulates contraction of postmitotic smooth muscle cells and is required for vascular homeostasis. de Carcer G, Wachowicz P, Martinez-Martinez S, Oller J, Mendez-Barbero N, Escobar B, Gonzalez-Loyola A, Takaki T, El Bakkali A, Camara JA, Jimenez-Borreguero LJ, Bustelo XR, Canamero M, Mulero F, de Los Angeles Sevilla M, Montero MJ, Redondo JM, Malumbres M. Nat Med. 2017 Aug;23(8):964-974. doi: 10.1038/nm.4364. Epub 2017 Jul 10. PubMed 28692064.
Backbone
  Vector backbone: pLENTI_CMV_Puro_DEST
  Vector type: Mammalian Expression, Lentiviral
  Selectable markers: Puromycin
Growth in bacteria
  Bacterial resistance: Ampicillin, 100 μg/mL
  Growth temperature: 37°C
  Growth strain: NEB Stable
  Copy number: Unknown
Gene/Insert
  Gene/Insert name: ECT2
  Species: H. sapiens (human)
  Mutation: T327D
  Entrez Gene: ECT2 (a.k.a. ARHGEF31)
  Cloning method: Gateway Cloning
Terms and licenses: Academic/Nonprofit Terms; Industry Terms: Not Available to Industry
How to cite: pLENTI_Hu_ECT2(T327D) was a gift from Guillermo de Cárcer & Marcos Malumbres (Addgene plasmid # 136332 ; http://n2t.net/addgene:136332 ; RRID:Addgene_136332)
